>Addgene plasmid #210891 | pFBD-BirA_CORO1A:1-461 | addgene full sequence | sequence record 424519 | Addgene NGS Result
G
[124 nt withheld, positions 2-125]
C
[91 nt withheld, positions 127-217]
A
[49 nt withheld, positions 219-267]
CCTTTGACGTTGGAGTCCACGTTCTT
[37 nt withheld, positions 294-330]
ACCCTATCTCGGTCTATTCTTTTGATTTATAAGGGATTTTGCCGATTTCGGCCTATTGGTTAAAAAATGA
GCTGATTTAACAAAAATTTAACGCGAATTTTAACAAAATATTAACGCTTACAATTTAGGTGGCACTTTTC
GGGGAAATGTGCGCGGAACCCCTATTTGTTTATTTTTCTAAATACATTCAAATATGTATCCGCTCATGAG
ACAATAACCCTGATAAATGCTTCAATAATATTGAAAAAGGAAGAGTATGAGTATTCAACATTTCCGTGTC
GCCCTTATTCCCTTTTTTGCGGCATTTTGCCTTCCTGTTTTTGCTCACCCAGAAACGCTGGTGAAAGTAA
AAGATGCTGAAGATCAGTTGGGTGCACGAGTGGGTTACATCGAACTGGATCTCAACAGCGGTAAGATCCT
TGAGAGTTTTCGCCCCGAAGAACGTTTTCCAATGATGAGCACTTTTAAAGTTCTGCTATGTGGCGCGGTA
TTATCCCGTATTGACGCCGGGCAAGAGCAACTCGGTCGCCGCATACACTATTCTCAGAATGACTTGGTTG
AGTACTCACCAGTCACAGAAAAGCATCTTACGGATGGCATGACAGTAAGAGAATTATGCAGTGCTGCCAT
AACCATGAGTGATAACACTGCGGCCAACTTACTTCTGACAACGATCGGAGGACCGAAGGAGCTAACCGCT
TTTTTGCACAACATGGGGGATCATGTAACTCGCCTTGATCGTTGGGAACCGGAGCTGAATGAAGCCATAC
CAAACGACGAGCGTGACACCACGATGCCTGTAGCAATGGCAACAACGTTGCGCAAACTATTAACTGGCGA
ACTACTTACTCTAGCTTCCCGGCAACAATTAATAGACTGGATGGAGGCGGATAAAGTTGCAGGACCACTT
CTGCGCTCGGCCCTTCCGGCTGGCTGGTTTATTGCTGATAAATCTGGAGCCGGTGAGCGTGGGTCTCGCG
GTATCATTGCAGCACTGGGGCCAGATGGTAAGCCCTCCCGTATCGTAGTTATCTACACGACGGGGAGTCA
GGCAACTATGGATGAACGAAATAGACAGATCGCTGAGATAGGTGCCTCACTGATTAAGCATTGGTAACTG
TCAGACCAAGTTTACTCATATATACTTTAGATTGATTTAAAACTTCATTTTTAATTTAAAAGGATCTAGG
TGAAGATCCTTTTTGATAATCTCATGACCAAAATCCCTTAACGTGAGTTTTCGTTCCACTGAGCGTCAGA
CCCCGTAGAAAAGATCAAAGGATCTTCTTGAGATCCTTTTTTTCTGCGCGTAATCTGCTGCTTGCAAACA
AAAAAACCACCGCTACCAGCGGTGGTTTGTTTGCCGGATCAAGAGCTACCAACTCTTTTTCCGAAGGTAA
CTGGCTTCAGCAGAGCGCAGATACCAAATACTGTTCTTCTAGTGTAGCCGTAGTTAGGCCACCACTTCAA
GAACTCTGTAGCACCGCCTACATACCTCGCTCTGCTAATCCTGTTACCAGTGGCTGCTGCCAGTGGCGAT
AAGTCGTGTCTTACCGGGTTGGACTCAAGACGATAGTTACCGGATAAGGCGCAGCGGTCGGGCTGAACGG
GGGGTTCGTGCACACAGCCCAGCTTGGAGCGAACGACCTACACCGAACTGAGATACCTACAGCGTGAGCT
ATGAGAAAGCGCCACGCTTCCCGAAGGGAGAAAGGCGGACAGGTATCCGGTAAGCGGCAGGGTCGGAACA
GGAGAGCGCACGAGGGAGCTTCCAGGGGGAAACGCCTGGTATCTTTATAGTCCTGTCGGGTTTCGCCACC
TCTGACTTGAGCGTCGATTTTTGTGATGCTCGTCAGGGGGGCGGAGCCTATGGAAAAACGCCAGCAACGC
GGCCTTTTTACGGTTCCTGGCCTTTTGCTGGCCTTTTGCTCACATGTTCTTTCCTGCGTTATCCCCTGAT
TCTGTGGATAACCGTATTACCGCCTTTGAGTGAGCTGATACCGCTCGCCGCAGCCGAACGACCGAGCGCA
GCGAGTCAGTGAGCGAGGAAGCGGAAGAGCGCCTGATGCGGTATTTTCTCCTTACGCATCTGTGCGGTAT
TTCACACCGCATAGACCAGCCGCGTAACCTGGCAAAATCGGTTACGGTTGAGTAATAAATGGATGCCCTG
CGTAAGCGGGTGTGGGCGGACAATAAAGTCTTAAACTGAACAAAATAGATCTAAACTATGACAATAAAGT
CTTAAACTAGACAGAATAGTTGTAAACTGAAATCAGTCCAGTTATGCTGTGAAAAAGCATACTGGACTTT
TGTTATGGCTAAAGCAAACTCTTCATTTTCTGAAGTGCAAATTGCCCGTCGTATTAAAGAGGGGCGTGGC
CAAGGGCATGGTAAAGACTATATTCGCGGCGTTGTGACAATTTACCGAACAACTCCGCGGCCGGGAAGCC
GATCTCGGCTTGAACGAATTGTTAGGTGGCGGTACTTGGGTCGATATCAAAGTGCATCACTTCTTCCCGT
ATGCCCAACTTTGTATAGAGAGCCACTGCGGGATCGTCACCGTAATCTGCTTGCACGTAGATCACATAAG
CACCAAGCGCGTTGGCCTCATGCTTGAGGAGATTGATGAGCGCGGTGGCAATGCCCTGCCTCCGGTGCTC
GCCGGAGACTGCGAGATCATAGATATAGATCTCACTACGCGGCTGCTCAAACTTGGGCAGAACGTAAGCC
GCGAGAGCGCCAACAACCGCTTCTTGGTCGAAGGCAGCAAGCGCGATGAATGTCTTACTACGGAGCAAGT
TCCCGAGGTAATCGGAGTCCGGCTGATGTTGGGAGTAGGTGGCTACGTCTCCGAACTCACGACCGAAAAG
ATCAAGAGCAGCCCGCATGGATTTGACTTGGTCAGGGCCGAGCCTACATGTGCGAATGATGCCCATACTT
GAGCCACCTAACTTTGTTTTAGGGCGACTGCCCTGCTGCGTAACATCGTTGCTGCTCCATAACATCAAAC
ATCGACCCACGGCGTAACGCGCTTGCTGCTTGGATGCCCGAGGCATAGACTGTACAAAAAAACAGTCATA
ACAAGCCATGAAAACCGCCACTGCGCCGTTACCACCGCTGCGTTCGGTCAAGGTTCTGGACCAGTTGCGT
GAGCGCATACGCTACTTGCATTACAGTTTACGAACCGAACAGGCTTATGTCAACTGGGTTCGTGCCTTCA
TCCGTTTCCACGGTGTGCGTCACCCGGCAACCTTGGGCAGCAGCGAAGTCGAGGCATTTCTGTCCTGGCT
GGCGAACGAGCGCAAGGTTTCGGTCTCCACGCATCGTCAGGCATTGGCGGCCTTGCTGTTCTTCTACGGC
AAGGTGCTGTGCACGGATCTGCCCTTGCTTCAGGAGATCGGTAGACCTCGGCCGTCGCGGCGCTTGCCGG
TGGTGCTGACCCCGGATGAAGTGGTTCGCATCCTCGGTTTTCTGGAAGGCGAGCATCGTTTGTTCGCCCA
GGACTCTAGCTATAGTTCTAGTGGTTGGCTACGTACCCGTAGTGGCTATGGCAGGGCTTGCCGCCCCGAC
GTTGGCTGCGAGCCCTGGGCCTTCACCCGAACTTGGGGGTTGGGGTGGGGAAAAGGAAGAAACGCGGGCG
TATTGGTCCCAATGGGGTCTCGGTGGGGTATCGACAGAGTGCCAGCCCTGGGACCGAACCCCGCGTTTAT
GAACAAACGACCCAACACCCGTGCGTTTTATTCTGTCTTTTTATTGCCGTCATAGCGCGGGTTCCTTCCG
GTATTGTCTCCTTCCGTGTTTCAGTTAGCCTCCCCCATCTCCCGGTACTTCATTTTTCTGCACTACGCAG
GGATATTTCACCGCCCATCCAGGGTTTTATTATTCCATCCTGCTCAAGTAATAAAGCCCCCTGTTTGTCT
ATTCCGCGTGAAATGCCAAATATTTCTTTATCACCAATGATAAGTTTCACTGGGCGATTAATAAAATTAT
CCAGCTTTTCCCAGCGCGACAGATAAGGTGCCAATCCTTCTTGTTCGAAGAGTTCCAACGCAGCACGTAA
TTCACGTATTAGCATGGCCGCCAACGTATTACGATCGAGATTGATCCCCGCTTCCTGCAGCGTGATCCAC
CCCTGATTAACGACACTCTCTTCAACACGGCGCATTGCCATGTTGATCCCGGCTCCAATGACTATTTGCG
CCGCATCGCCAGTTTTGCCAGTCAGCTCCACCAGAATGCCTGCCAGCTTGCGATCCTGCAGATAGAGGTC
ATTAGGCCATTTAACACGAACTTTATCTGCACCCAGCTTGCGTAATACTTCCGCCATCACGATACCGATA
ACCAGACTTAAACCAATCGCCGCCGCCGGGCCTTGTTCCAGACGCCAGAACATCGACAAATATAAGTTTG
CGCCAAAAGGCGAAAACCATTTCCGACCCCGGCGACCACGGCCAGCCTGCTGGTATTCTGCAATGCAAGC
ATCGCCCGATTTAAGCTCTCCGATACGATCAAGAAGGTACTGATTCGTGGAGTCAATCACTGGCAGCACG
GCTACACTACCGCCATCCAGCTGACCCAATATCTGTTTAGCATTAAGTAACTGGATAGGCTCAGGCAGGC
TGTATCCTTTACCCGGAACGGTAAAGACATCAACGCCCCAGTCACGCAGTGTCTGAATGTGTTTATTAAT
AGCCGCCCGGCTCATTCCCAGCGTTTCACCCAACTGCTCGCCAGAGTGAAATTCACCGTTCGCTAACAGG
GCAATCAATTTCAGTGGCACGGTGTTATCCTTCATGGCTCGAGATCCCGGGTGATCAAGTCTTCGTCGAG
TGATTGTAAATAAAATGTAATTTACAGTATAGTATTTTAATTAATATACAAATGATTTGATAATAATTCT
TATTTAACTATAATATATTGTGTTGGGTTGAATTAAAGGTCCGTATACTCCGGAATATTAATAGATCATG
GAGATAATTAAAATGATAACCATCTCGCAAATAAATAAGTATTTTACTGTTTTCGTAACAGTTTTGTAAT
AAAAAAACCTATAAATATTCCGGATTATTCATACCGTCCCACCATCGGGCGCGGATCCCGATGAGCGGCC
TGAACGATATTTTTGAAGCGCAGAAAATTGAATGGCATGAAGGCAGCGCTGGAGGTTCAGGTATGAGCCG
GCAGGTGGTCCGCTCCAGCAAGTTCCGCCACGTGTTTGGACAGCCGGCCAAGGCCGACCAGTGCTATGAA
GATGTGCGCGTCTCACAGACCACCTGGGACAGTGGCTTCTGTGCTGTCAACCCTAAGTTTGTGGCCCTGA
TCTGTGAGGCCAGCGGGGGAGGGGCCTTCCTGGTGCTGCCCCTGGGCAAGACTGGACGTGTGGACAAGAA
TGCGCCCACGGTCTGTGGCCACACAGCCCCTGTGCTAGACATCGCCTGGTGCCCGCACAATGACAACGTC
ATTGCCAGTGGCTCCGAGGACTGCACAGTCATGGTGTGGGAGATCCCGGATGGGGGCCTGATGCTGCCCC
TGCGGGAGCCCGTCGTCACCCTGGAGGGCCACACCAAGCGTGTGGGCATTGTGGCCTGGCACACCACAGC
CCAGAACGTGCTGCTCAGTGCAGGTTGTGACAACGTGATCATGGTGTGGGACGTGGGCACTGGGGCGGCC
ATGCTGACACTGGGCCCAGAGGTGCACCCAGACACGATCTACAGTGTGGACTGGAGCCGAGATGGAGGCC
TCATTTGTACCTCCTGCCGTGACAAGCGCGTGCGCATCATCGAGCCCCGCAAAGGCACTGTCGTAGCTGA
GAAGGACCGTCCCCACGAGGGGACCCGGCCCGTGCGTGCAGTGTTCGTGTCGGAGGGGAAGATCCTGACC
ACGGGCTTCAGCCGCATGAGTGAGCGGCAGGTGGCGCTGTGGGACACAAAGCACCTGGAGGAGCCGCTGT
CCCTGCAGGAGCTGGACACCAGCAGCGGTGTCCTGCTGCCCTTCTTTGACCCTGACACCAACATCGTCTA
CCTCTGTGGCAAGGGTGACAGCTCAATCCGGTACTTTGAGATCACTTCCGAGGCCCCTTTCCTGCACTAT
CTCTCCATGTTCAGTTCCAAGGAGTCCCAGCGGGGCATGGGCTACATGCCCAAACGTGGCCTGGAGGTGA
ACAAGTGTGAGATCGCCAGGTTCTACAAGCTGCACGAGCGGAGGTGTGAGCCCATTGCCATGACAGTGCC
TCGAAAGTCGGACCTGTTCCAGGAGGACCTGTACCCACCCACCGCAGGGCCCGACCCTGCCCTCACGGCT
GAGGAGTGGCTGGGGGGTCGGGATGCTGGGCCCCTCCTCATCTCCCTCAAGGATGGCTACGTACCCCCAA
AGAGCCGGGAGCTGAGGGTCAACCGGGGCCTGGACACCGGGCGCAGGAGGGCAGCACCAGAGGCCAGTGG
CACTCCCAGCTCGGATGCCGTGTCTCGGCTGGAGGAGGAGATGCGGAAGCTCCAGGCCACGGTGCAGGAG
CTCCAGAAGCGCTTGGACAGGCTGGAGGAGACAGTCCAGGCCAAGGGCGGAAGTGGACATCACCACCATC
ATCACTGATGAAGCTTGTCGAGAAGTACTAGAGGATCATAATCAGCCATACCACATTTGTAGAGGTTTTA
CTTGCTTTAAAAAACCTCCCACACCTCCCCCTGAACCTGAAACATAAAATGAATGCAATTGTTGTTGTTA
ACTTGTTTATTGCAGCTTATAATGGTTACAAATAAAGCAATAGCATCACAAATTTCACAAATAAAGCATT
TTTTTCACTGCATTCTAGTTGTGGTTTGTCCAAACTCATCAATGTATCTTATCATGTCTGGATCTGATCA
CTGCTTGAGCCTAGGAGATCCGAACCAGATAAGTGAAATCTAGTTCCAAACTATTTTGTCATTTTTAATT
TTCGTATTAGCTTACGACGCTACACCCAGTTCCCATCTATTTTGTCACTCTTCCCTAAATAATCCTTAAA
AACTCCATTTCCACCCCTCCCAGTTCCCAACTATTTTGTCCGCCCACAGCGGGGCATTTTTCTTCCTGTT
ATGTTTTTAATCAAACATCCTGCCAACTCCATGTGACAAACCGTCATCTTCGGCTACTTTTTCTCTGTCA
CAGAATGAAAATTTTTCTGTCATCTCTTCGTTATTAATGTTTGTAATTGACTGAATATCAACGCTTATTT
GCAGCCTGAATGGCGAATGG
Features (pLannotate 1.2.2; 18 found; start..end, strand, type, name):
      2..456     +  rep_origin     f1 ori (sequence partly withheld): f1 bacteriophage origin of replication; arrow indicates direction of (+) strand synthesis
    482..586     +  promoter       AmpR promoter: bla
    587..1447    +  CDS            AmpR: β-lactamase; bla; confers resistance to ampicillin, carbenicillin, and related antibiotics
   1618..2206    +  rep_origin     ori: high-copy-number ColE1/pMB1/pBR322/pUC origin of replication
   2392..2443    -  misc_feature   bom (fragment): basis of mobility region from pBR322
   2511..2735    -  mobile_element Tn7R: mini-Tn7 element (right end of the Tn7 transposon) Tn7
   2802..3335    -  CDS            GmR: gentamycin acetyltransferase; aacC1; confers resistance to gentamycin
   3505..3533    -  promoter       Pc promoter: intI1 (promoter lies within the coding sequence); class 1 integron promoter
   3511..3870    -  CDS            YPR2_ECOLX (fragment): Protein predicted: Swiss-Prot protein existence level 4. From Escherichia coli.
   4041..4089    -  polyA_signal   HSV TK poly(A) signal: herpes simplex virus thymidine kinase polyadenylation signal (Cole and Stacy, 1985)
   4163..5125    -  CDS            birA: BIRA_ECOLI - Also known as bioR, dhbB. Experimental evidence at protein level: Swiss-Prot protein existence level 1. Acts both as a biotin--[acetyl-CoA-carboxylase] ligase and a biotin-operon repressor. In the presence of ATP, BirA activates biotin to form the BirA-biotinyl-5'-adenylate (BirA-bio-5'-AMP or holoBirA) complex. HoloBirA can either transfer the biotinyl moiety to the biotin carboxyl carrier protein (BCCP) subunit of acetyl-CoA carboxylase, or bind to the biotin operator site and inhibit transcription of the operon. From Escherichia coli (strain K12).
   5162..5271    -  promoter       p10 promoter: baculovirus promoter for expression in insect cells
   5295..5386    +  promoter       polyhedrin promoter: polh from Autographa californica; promoter for the baculovirus polyhedrin gene
   5503..6885    +  CDS            CORO1A: COR1A_HUMAN - Also known as CORO1. Experimental evidence at protein level: Swiss-Prot protein existence level 1. May be a crucial component of the cytoskeleton of highly motile cells, functioning both in the invagination of large pieces of plasma membrane, as well as in forming protrusions of the plasma membrane involved in cell locomotion. In mycobacteria-infected cells, its retention on the phagosomal membrane prevents fusion between phagosomes and lysosomes. From Homo sapiens (Human).
   6944..7027    +  CDS            large T antigen (fragment): large T antigen from SV40 (simian virus 40)
   7050..7184    +  polyA_signal   SV40 poly(A) signal: SV40 polyadenylation signal
   7213..7378    -  mobile_element Tn7L: mini-Tn7 element (left end of the Tn7 transposon) Tn7
   7541..7557    +  CDS            lacZα (fragment): LacZα fragment of β-galactosidase; lacZ fragment
