[The description below was written by a language model from this plasmid's Addgene catalogue record and pLannotate feature annotations shown in this document.]
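Description:
pFBD-BirA_CORO1A:1-461 is a baculovirus transfer plasmid for insect-cell expression, built on pFBD-BirA, a modified pFastBac Dual backbone. In E. coli it replicates from a high-copy ColE1/pUC-type origin and is selected with ampicillin through the bla gene; an f1 origin is also present. The expression region lies between the Tn7R and Tn7L ends of a mini-Tn7 element, together with a gentamicin acetyltransferase gene driven by the Pc integron promoter. This is the standard arrangement for moving the cassette by Tn7 transposition into a baculovirus shuttle genome (bacmid), with gentamicin marking the transposed segment.

The payload uses the two divergent late baculovirus promoters of the dual vector. The polyhedrin promoter drives full-length, wild-type human CORO1A (residues M1 to K461, a 1383 bp insert derived from a Mammalian Gene Collection clone), terminated by an SV40 polyadenylation signal. The protein carries an N-terminal biotin acceptor peptide followed by a short flexible linker, and a C-terminal linker with a 6xHis tag. In the opposite orientation, the p10 promoter drives E. coli birA, the biotin ligase, ending in an HSV TK poly(A) signal. Co-expressing BirA from the same virus should allow site-specific biotinylation of the acceptor peptide on CORO1A inside the insect cells, while the His tag supports metal-affinity purification. The insert was introduced by ligation-independent cloning, destroying the flanking KpnI and AatII sites. The plasmid comes from a study evaluating the ligandability of WD40 repeat proteins, where purified, biotinylated protein of this kind would suit immobilisation-based binding and screening assays, although the record does not specify the assays used.
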