Addgene plasmid #210891: pFBD-BirA_CORO1A:1-461
Purpose: Insect expression of full-length human CORO1A. N-terminal biotin acceptor peptide tag and C-terminal 6X His tag.
Depositing lab: Cheryl Arrowsmith. Depositing organization: University of Toronto. Publication: A Target Class Ligandability Evaluation of WD40 Repeat-Containing Proteins. Ackloo S, Li F, Szewczyk M, Seitova A, Loppnau P, Zeng H, Xu J, Ahmad S, Arnautova YA, Baghaie AJ, Beldar S, Bolotokova A, Centrella PA, Chau I, Clark MA, Cuozzo JW, Dehghani-Tafti S, Disch JS, Dong A, Dumas A, Feng JA, Ghiabi P, Gibson E, Gilmer J, Goldman B, Green SR, Guie MA, Guilinger JP, Harms N, Herasymenko O, Houliston S, Hutchinson A, Kearnes S, Keefe AD, Kimani SW, Kramer T, Kutera M, Kwak HA, Lento C, Li Y, Liu J, Loup J, Machado RAC, Mulhern CJ, Perveen S, Righetto GL, Riley P, Shrestha S, Sigel EA, Silva M, Sintchak MD, Slakman BL, Taylor RD, Thompson J, Torng W, Underkoffler C, von Rechenberg M, Walsh RT, Watson I, Wilson DJ, Wolf E, Yadav M, Yazdi AK, Zhang J, Zhang Y, Santhakumar V, Edwards AM, Barsyte-Lovejoy D, Schapira M, Brown PJ, Halabelian L, Arrowsmith CH. J Med Chem. 2025 Jan 23;68(2):1092-1112. doi: 10.1021/acs.jmedchem.4c02010. Epub 2024 Nov 4. PubMed 39495097.
Backbone
  Vector backbone: pFBD-BirA
  Backbone manufacturer: pFastBac Dual Modified
  Vector type: Insect Expression
  Selectable markers: Gentamicin
Growth in bacteria
  Bacterial resistance: Ampicillin, 100 μg/mL
  Growth temperature: 37°C
  Growth strain: DH5alpha
  Copy number: High Copy
Gene/Insert
  Gene/Insert name: CORO1A:M1-K461
  Species: H. sapiens (human)
  Insert size (bp): 1383
  Mutation: wild type
  Entrez Gene: CORO1A (a.k.a. CLABP, CLIPINA, HCORO1, IMD8, TACO, p57)
  Promoter: Polyhedrin
  Tag / fusion protein: MSGLNDIFEAQKIEWHEGSAGGSG (N terminal on insert); GGSGHHHHHH (C terminal on insert)
  Cloning method: Ligation Independent Cloning
  Sequencing primers: 5′ tattccggattattcataccg; 3′ ctctacaaatgtggtatggc
Resource information
  A portion of this plasmid was derived from a plasmid made by: Mammalian Gene Collection (BC110374)
Terms and licenses: Academic/Nonprofit Terms; Industry Terms: Not Available to Industry
Depositor comments: 5' Cloning Site: Kpn1 (destroyed), 3' Cloning Site: AatII (destroyed).
How to cite: pFBD-BirA_CORO1A:1-461 was a gift from Cheryl Arrowsmith (Addgene plasmid # 210891 ; http://n2t.net/addgene:210891 ; RRID:Addgene_210891)
